>Addgene plasmid #58854 | tTA_BFP | depositor full sequence | sequence record 98987 | Full Sequence
GTTGACATTGATTATTGACTAGTTATTAATAGTAATCAATTACGGGGTCATTAGTTCATAGCCCATATAT
GGAGTTCCGCGTTACATAACTTACGGTAAATGGCCCGCCTGGCTGACCGCCCAACGACCCCCGCCCATTG
ACGTCAATAATGACGTATGTTCCCATAGTAACGCCAATAGGGACTTTCCATTGACGTCAATGGGTGGAGT
ATTTACGGTAAACTGCCCACTTGGCAGTACATCAAGTGTATCATATGCCAAGTACGCCCCCTATTGACGT
CAATGACGGTAAATGGCCCGCCTGGCATTATGCCCAGTACATGACCTTATGGGACTTTCCTACTTGGCAG
TACATCTACGTATTAGTCATCGCTATTACCATGGTGATGCGGTTTTGGCAGTACATCAATGGGCGTGGAT
AGCGGTTTGACTCACGGGGATTTCCAAGTCTCCACCCCATTGACGTCAATGGGAGTTTGTTTTGGCACCA
AAATCAACGGGACTTTCCAAAATGTCGTAACAACTCCGCCCCATTGACGCAAATGGGCGGTAGGCGTGTA
CGGTGGGAGGTCTATATAAGCAGAGCTCTCTGGCTAACTAGAGAACCCACTGCTTACTGGCTTATCGAAA
TTAATACGACTCACTATAGGGAGACCCAAGCTGGCTAGCGTTTAAACTTAAGCTTGGTACCGAGCTCGGA
TCCGCCGGCGAAAACCTGTATTTTCAGCTGATGTCTAGATTAGATAAAAGTAAAGTGATTAACAGCGCAT
TAGAGCTGCTTAATGAGGTCGGAATCGAAGGTTTAACAACCCGTAAACTCGCCCAGAAGCTAGGTGTAGA
GCAGCCTACATTGTATTGGCATGTAAAAAATAAGCGGGCTTTGCTCGACGCCTTAGCCATTGAGATGTTA
GATAGGCACCATACTCACTTTTGCCCTTTAGAAGGGGAAAGCTGGCAAGATTTTTTACGTAATAACGCTA
AAAGTTTTAGATGTGCTTTACTAAGTCATCGCGATGGAGCAAAAGTACATTTAGGTACACGGCCTACAGA
AAAACAGTATGAAACTCTCGAAAATCAATTAGCCTTTTTATGCCAACAAGGTTTTTCACTAGAGAATGCA
TTATATGCACTCAGCGCTGTGGGGCATTTTACTTTAGGTTGCGTATTGGAAGATCAAGAGCATCAAGTCG
CTAAAGAAGAAAGGGAAACACCTACTACTGATAGTATGCCGCCATTATTACGACAAGCTATCGAATTATT
TGATCACCAAGGTGCAGAGCCAGCCTTCTTATTCGGCCTTGAATTGATCATATGCGGATTAGAAAAACAA
CTTAAATGTGAAAGTGGGTCCGCGTACAGCCGCGCGCGTACGAAAAACAATTACGGGTCTACCATCGAGG
GCCTGCTCGATCTCCCGGACGACGACGCCCCCGAAGAGGCGGGGCTGGCGGCTCCGCGCCTGTCCTTTCT
CCCCGCGGGACACACGCGCAGACTGTCGACGGCCCCCCCGACCGATGTCAGCCTGGGGGACGAGCTCCAC
TTAGACGGCGAGGACGTGGCGATGGCGCATGCCGACGCGCTAGACGATTTCGATCTGGACATGTTGGGGG
ACGGGGATTCCCCGGGTCCGGGATTTACCCCCCACGACTCCGCCCCCTACGGCGCTCTGGATATGGCCGA
CTTCGAGTTTGAGCAGATGTTTACCGATGCCCTTGGAATTGACGAGTACGGTGGAGGTACCGGCGGAGGC
TCCGGTGGTGGCTCTATGGTGAGCAAGGGCGAGGAGCTGTTCACCGGGGTGGTGCCCATCCTGGTCGAGC
TGGACGGCGACGTAAACGGCCACAAGTTCAGCGTGAGGGGCGAGGGCGAGGGCGATGCCACCAACGGCAA
GCTGACCCTGAAGTTCATCTGCACCACCGGCAAGCTGCCCGTGCCCTGGCCCACCCTCGTGACCACCCTG
AGCCACGGCGTGCAGTGCTTCGCCCGCTACCCCGACCACATGAAGCAGCACGACTTCTTCAAGTCCGCCA
TGCCCGAAGGCTACGTCCAGGAGCGCACCATCTTCTTCAAGGACGACGGCACCTACAAGACCCGCGCCGA
GGTGAAGTTCGAGGGCGACACCCTAGTGAACCGCATCGAGCTGAAGGGCGTCGACTTCAAGGAGGACGGC
AACATCCTGGGGCACAAGCTGGAGTACAACTTCAACAGCCACAACATCTATATCATGGCCGTCAAGCAGA
AGAACGGCATCAAGGTGAACTTCAAGATCCGCCACAACGTGGAGGACGGCAGCGTGCAGCTCGCCGACCA
CTACCAGCAGAACACCCCCATCGGCGACGGCCCCGTGCTGCTGCCCGACAGCCACTACCTGAGCACCCAG
TCCGTGCTGAGCAAAGACCCCAACGAGAAGCGCGATCACATGGTCCTGCTGGAGTTCCGCACCGCCGCCG
GGATCACTCTCGGCATGGACGAGCTGTACAAGTAATAGCGGCCGCTCGAGTCTAGAGGGCCCGTTTAAAC
CCGCTGATCAGCCTCGACTGTGCCTTCTAGTTGCCAGCCATCTGTTGTTTGCCCCTCCCCCGTGCCTTCC
TTGACCCTGGAAGGTGCCACTCCCACTGTCCTTTCCTAATAAAATGAGGAAATTGCATCGCATTGTCTGA
GTAGGTGTCATTCTATTCTGGGGGGTGGGGTGGGGCAGGACAGCAAGGGGGAGGATTGGGAAGACAATAG
CAGGCATGCTGGGGATGCGGTGGGCTCTATGGCTTCTGAGGCGGAAAGAACCAGCTGGGGCTCTAGGGGG
TATCCCC
[124 nt withheld, positions 2808-2931]
C
[91 nt withheld, positions 2933-3023]
A
[49 nt withheld, positions 3025-3073]
CCTTTGACGTTGGAGTCCACGTTCTTT
[37 nt withheld, positions 3101-3137]
ACCCTATCTCGGTCTATTCTTTTGATTTATAAGGGATTTTGCCGATTTCGGCCTATTGGTTAAAAAATGA
GCTGATTTAACAAAAATTTAACGCGAATTAATTCTGTGGAATGTGTGTCAGTTAGGGTGTGGAAAGTCCC
CAGGCTCCCCAGCAGGCAGAAGTATGCAAAGCATGCATCTCAATTAGTCAGCAACCAGGTGTGGAAAGTC
CCCAGGCTCCCCAGCAGGCAGAAGTATGCAAAGCATGCATCTCAATTAGTCAGCAACCATAGTCCCGCCC
CTAACTCCGCCCATCCCGCCCCTAACTCCGCCCAGTTCCGCCCATTCTCCGCCCCATGGCTGACTAATTT
TTTTTATTTATGCAGAGGCCGAGGCCGCCTCTGCCTCTGAGCTATTCCAGAAGTAGTGAGGAGGCTTTTT
TGGAGGCCTAGGCTTTTGCAAAAAGCTCCCGGGAGCTTGTATATCCATTTTCGGATCTGATCAAGAGACA
GGATGAGGATCGTTTCGCATGATTGAACAAGATGGATTGCACGCAGGTTCTCCGGCCGCTTGGGTGGAGA
GGCTATTCGGCTATGACTGGGCACAACAGACAATCGGCTGCTCTGATGCCGCCGTGTTCCGGCTGTCAGC
GCAGGGGCGCCCGGTTCTTTTTGTCAAGACCGACCTGTCCGGTGCCCTGAATGAACTGCAGGACGAGGCA
GCGCGGCTATCGTGGCTGGCCACGACGGGCGTTCCTTGCGCAGCTGTGCTCGACGTTGTCACTGAAGCGG
GAAGGGACTGGCTGCTATTGGGCGAAGTGCCGGGGCAGGATCTCCTGTCATCTCACCTTGCTCCTGCCGA
GAAAGTATCCATCATGGCTGATGCAATGCGGCGGCTGCATACGCTTGATCCGGCTACCTGCCCATTCGAC
CACCAAGCGAAACATCGCATCGAGCGAGCACGTACTCGGATGGAAGCCGGTCTTGTCGATCAGGATGATC
TGGACGAAGAGCATCAGGGGCTCGCGCCAGCCGAACTGTTCGCCAGGCTCAAGGCGCGCATGCCCGACGG
CGAGGATCTCGTCGTGACCCATGGCGATGCCTGCTTGCCGAATATCATGGTGGAAAATGGCCGCTTTTCT
GGATTCATCGACTGTGGCCGGCTGGGTGTGGCGGACCGCTATCAGGACATAGCGTTGGCTACCCGTGATA
TTGCTGAAGAGCTTGGCGGCGAATGGGCTGACCGCTTCCTCGTGCTTTACGGTATCGCCGCTCCCGATTC
GCAGCGCATCGCCTTCTATCGCCTTCTTGACGAGTTCTTCTGAGCGGGACTCTGGGGTTCGAAATGACCG
ACCAAGCGACGCCCAACCTGCCATCACGAGATTTCGATTCCACCGCCGCCTTCTATGAAAGGTTGGGCTT
CGGAATCGTTTTCCGGGACGCCGGCTGGATGATCCTCCAGCGCGGGGATCTCATGCTGGAGTTCTTCGCC
CACCCCAACTTGTTTATTGCAGCTTATAATGGTTACAAATAAAGCAATAGCATCACAAATTTCACAAATA
AAGCATTTTTTTCACTGCATTCTAGTTGTGGTTTGTCCAAACTCATCAATGTATCTTATCATGTCTGTAT
ACCGTCGACCTCTAGCTAGAGCTTGGCGTAATCATGGTCATAGCTGTTTCCTGTGTGAAATTGTTATCCG
CTCACAATTCCACACAACATACGAGCCGGAAGCATAAAGTGTAAAGCCTGGGGTGCCTAATGAGTGAGCT
AACTCACATTAATTGCGTTGCGCTCACTGCCCGCTTTCCAGTCGGGAAACCTGTCGTGCCAGCTGCATTA
ATGAATCGGCCAACGCGCGGGGAGAGGCGGTTTGCGTATTGGGCGCTCTTCCGCTTCCTCGCTCACTGAC
TCGCTGCGCTCGGTCGTTCGGCTGCGGCGAGCGGTATCAGCTCACTCAAAGGCGGTAATACGGTTATCCA
CAGAATCAGGGGATAACGCAGGAAAGAACATGTGAGCAAAAGGCCAGCAAAAGGCCAGGAACCGTAAAAA
GGCCGCGTTGCTGGCGTTTTTCCATAGGCTCCGCCCCCCTGACGAGCATCACAAAAATCGACGCTCAAGT
CAGAGGTGGCGAAACCCGACAGGACTATAAAGATACCAGGCGTTTCCCCCTGGAAGCTCCCTCGTGCGCT
CTCCTGTTCCGACCCTGCCGCTTACCGGATACCTGTCCGCCTTTCTCCCTTCGGGAAGCGTGGCGCTTTC
TCATAGCTCACGCTGTAGGTATCTCAGTTCGGTGTAGGTCGTTCGCTCCAAGCTGGGCTGTGTGCACGAA
CCCCCCGTTCAGCCCGACCGCTGCGCCTTATCCGGTAACTATCGTCTTGAGTCCAACCCGGTAAGACACG
ACTTATCGCCACTGGCAGCAGCCACTGGTAACAGGATTAGCAGAGCGAGGTATGTAGGCGGTGCTACAGA
GTTCTTGAAGTGGTGGCCTAACTACGGCTACACTAGAAGAACAGTATTTGGTATCTGCGCTCTGCTGAAG
CCAGTTACCTTCGGAAAAAGAGTTGGTAGCTCTTGATCCGGCAAACAAACCACCGCTGGTAGCGGTTTTT
TTGTTTGCAAGCAGCAGATTACGCGCAGAAAAAAAGGATCTCAAGAAGATCCTTTGATCTTTTCTACGGG
GTCTGACGCTCAGTGGAACGAAAACTCACGTTAAGGGATTTTGGTCATGAGATTATCAAAAAGGATCTTC
ACCTAGATCCTTTTAAATTAAAAATGAAGTTTTAAATCAATCTAAAGTATATATGAGTAAACTTGGTCTG
ACAGTTACCAATGCTTAATCAGTGAGGCACCTATCTCAGCGATCTGTCTATTTCGTTCATCCATAGTTGC
CTGACTCCCCGTCGTGTAGATAACTACGATACGGGAGGGCTTACCATCTGGCCCCAGTGCTGCAATGATA
CCGCGAGACCCACGCTCACCGGCTCCAGATTTATCAGCAATAAACCAGCCAGCCGGAAGGGCCGAGCGCA
GAAGTGGTCCTGCAACTTTATCCGCCTCCATCCAGTCTATTAATTGTTGCCGGGAAGCTAGAGTAAGTAG
TTCGCCAGTTAATAGTTTGCGCAACGTTGTTGCCATTGCTACAGGCATCGTGGTGTCACGCTCGTCGTTT
GGTATGGCTTCATTCAGCTCCGGTTCCCAACGATCAAGGCGAGTTACATGATCCCCCATGTTGTGCAAAA
AAGCGGTTAGCTCCTTCGGTCCTCCGATCGTTGTCAGAAGTAAGTTGGCCGCAGTGTTATCACTCATGGT
TATGGCAGCACTGCATAATTCTCTTACTGTCATGCCATCCGTAAGATGCTTTTCTGTGACTGGTGAGTAC
TCAACCAAGTCATTCTGAGAATAGTGTATGCGGCGACCGAGTTGCTCTTGCCCGGCGTCAATACGGGATA
ATACCGCGCCACATAGCAGAACTTTAAAAGTGCTCATCATTGGAAAACGTTCTTCGGGGCGAAAACTCTC
AAGGATCTTACCGCTGTTGAGATCCAGTTCGATGTAACCCACTCGTGCACCCAACTGATCTTCAGCATCT
TTTACTTTCACCAGCGTTTCTGGGTGAGCAAAAACAGGAAGGCAAAATGCCGCAAAAAAGGGAATAAGGG
CGACACGGAAATGTTGAATACTCATACTCTTCCTTTTTCAATATTATTGAAGCATTTATCAGGGTTATTG
TCTCATGAGCGGATACATATTTGAATGTATTTAGAAAAATAAACAAATAGGGGTTCCGCGCACATTTCCC
CGAAAAGTGCCACCTGACGTCGACGGATCGGGAGATCTCCCGATCCCCTATGGTGCACTCTCAGTACAAT
CTGCTCTGATGCCGCATAGTTAAGCCAGTATCTGCTCCCTGCTTGTGTGTTGGAGGTCGCTGAGTAGTGC
GCGAGCAAAATTTAAGCTACAACAAGGCAAGGCTTGACCGACAATTGCATGAAGAATCTGCTTAGGGTTA
GGCGTTTTGCGCTGCTTCGCGATGTACGGGCCAGATATACGC
Features (pLannotate 1.2.2; 23 found; start..end, strand, type, name):
      4..383     +  enhancer       CMV enhancer: human cytomegalovirus immediate early enhancer
    384..587     +  promoter       CMV promoter: human cytomegalovirus (CMV) immediate early promoter
    583..616     +  LTR            5' LTR (truncated) (fragment): truncated 5' long terminal repeat (LTR) from HIV-1
    632..650     +  promoter       T7 promoter: promoter for bacteriophage T7 RNA polymerase
    710..727     +  CDS            TEV site (fragment): tobacco etch virus (TEV) protease recognition and cleavage site
    731..1351    +  CDS            tetR: TETR2_ECOLX - Experimental evidence at protein level: Swiss-Prot protein existence level 1. TetR is the repressor of the tetracycline resistance element; its N-terminal region forms a helix-turn-helix structure and binds DNA. Binding of tetracycline to TetR reduces the repressor affinity for the tetracycline resistance gene (tetA) promoter operator sites. From Escherichia coli.
   1502..1734    +  CDS            VP16 AD (fragment): transcriptional activation domain of herpes simplex virus protein VP16 (Triezenberg et al., 1988; Cousens et al., 1989); UL48
   1766..2482    +  CDS            EBFP2: EBFP2 is a basic (constitutively fluorescent) blue fluorescent protein published in 2007, derived from Aequorea victoria. It is reported to be a rapidly-maturing monomer with moderate acid sensitivity.
   2538..2762    +  polyA_signal   bGH poly(A) signal: bovine growth hormone polyadenylation signal
   2766..2787    +  promoter       SV40 promoter (fragment): SV40 enhancer and early promoter
   2808..3236    +  rep_origin     f1 ori (sequence partly withheld): f1 bacteriophage origin of replication; arrow indicates direction of (+) strand synthesis
   3250..3579    +  promoter       SV40 promoter: SV40 enhancer and early promoter
   3646..4437    +  CDS            neo: KKA2_KLEPN - Also known as kan, nptII. Experimental evidence at protein level: Swiss-Prot protein existence level 1. Resistance to kanamycin, neomycin, paromomycin, ribostamycin, butirosin and gentamicin B. From Klebsiella pneumoniae.
   4461..4619    +  CDS            ble (fragment): BLE_KLEPN - Experimental evidence at protein level: Swiss-Prot protein existence level 1. Binding protein with a strong affinity to the bleomycin family of antibiotics. Binds to CL990; an antimitotic-antibiotic compound. From Klebsiella pneumoniae.
   4614..4735    +  polyA_signal   SV40 poly(A) signal: SV40 polyadenylation signal
   4808..4824    -  protein_bind   lac operator: The lac repressor binds to the lac operator to inhibit transcription in E. coli. This inhibition can be relieved by adding lactose or isopropyl-β-D-thiogalactopyranoside (IPTG). lac repressor encoded by lacI
   4832..4862    -  promoter       lac promoter: promoter for the E. coli lac operon
   4877..4898    -  protein_bind   CAP binding site: CAP binding activates transcription in the presence of cAMP. E. coli catabolite activator protein
   4911..5003    -  CDS            lacI (fragment): lac repressor; lacI; The lac repressor binds to the lac operator to inhibit transcription in E. coli. This inhibition can be relieved by adding lactose or isopropyl-β-D-thiogalactopyranoside (IPTG).
   5186..5771    -  rep_origin     ori: high-copy-number ColE1/pMB1/pBR322/pUC origin of replication
   5942..6802    -  CDS            AmpR: β-lactamase; bla; confers resistance to ampicillin, carbenicillin, and related antibiotics
   6803..6907    -  promoter       AmpR promoter: bla
   6966..7018    -  misc_feature   bom (fragment): basis of mobility region from pBR322
