>Addgene plasmid #58854 | tTA_BFP | addgene full sequence | sequence record 327655 | Addgene NGS Result
GACATTGATTATTGACTAGTTATTAATAGTAATCAATTACGGGGTCATTAGTTCATAGCCCATATATGGA
GTTCCGCGTTACATAACTTACGGTAAATGGCCCGCCTGGCTGACCGCCCAACGACCCCCGCCCATTGACG
TCAATAATGACGTATGTTCCCATAGTAACGCCAATAGGGACTTTCCATTGACGTCAATGGGTGGAGTATT
TACGGTAAACTGCCCACTTGGCAGTACATCAAGTGTATCATATGCCAAGTACGCCCCCTATTGACGTCAA
TGACGGTAAATGGCCCGCCTGGCATTATGCCCAGTACATGACCTTATGGGACTTTCCTACTTGGCAGTAC
ATCTACGTATTAGTCATCGCTATTACCATGGTGATGCGGTTTTGGCAGTACATCAATGGGCGTGGATAGC
GGTTTGACTCACGGGGATTTCCAAGTCTCCACCCCATTGACGTCAATGGGAGTTTGTTTTGGCACCAAAA
TCAACGGGACTTTCCAAAATGTCGTAACAACTCCGCCCCATTGACGCAAATGGGCGGTAGGCGTGTACGG
TGGGAGGTCTATATAAGCAGAGCTCTCTGGCTAACTAGAGAACCCACTGCTTACTGGCTTATCGAAATTA
ATACGACTCACTATAGGGAGACCCAAGCTGGCTAGCGTTTAAACTTAAGCTTGGTACCGAGCTCGGATCC
GCCGGCGAAAACCTGTATTTTCAGCTGATGTCTAGATTAGATAAAAGTAAAGTGATTAACAGCGCATTAG
AGCTGCTTAATGAGGTCGGAATCGAAGGTTTAACAACCCGTAAACTCGCCCAGAAGCTAGGTGTAGAGCA
GCCTACATTGTATTGGCATGTAAAAAATAAGCGGGCTTTGCTCGACGCCTTAGCCATTGAGATGTTAGAT
AGGCACCATACTCACTTTTGCCCTTTAGAAGGGGAAAGCTGGCAAGATTTTTTACGTAATAACGCTAAAA
GTTTTAGATGTGCTTTACTAAGTCATCGCGATGGAGCAAAAGTACATTTAGGTACACGGCCTACAGAAAA
ACAGTATGAAACTCTCGAAAATCAATTAGCCTTTTTATGCCAACAAGGTTTTTCACTAGAGAATGCATTA
TATGCACTCAGCGCTGTGGGGCATTTTACTTTAGGTTGCGTATTGGAAGATCAAGAGCATCAAGTCGCTA
AAGAAGAAAGGGAAACACCTACTACTGATAGTATGCCGCCATTATTACGACAAGCTATCGAATTATTTGA
TCACCAAGGTGCAGAGCCAGCCTTCTTATTCGGCCTTGAATTGATCATATGCGGATTAGAAAAACAACTT
AAATGTGAAAGTGGGTCCGCGTACAGCCGCGCGCGTACGAAAAACAATTACGGGTCTACCATCGAGGGCC
TGCTCGATCTCCCGGACGACGACGCCCCCGAAGAGGCGGGGCTGGCGGCTCCGCGCCTGTCCTTTCTCCC
CGCGGGACACACGCGCAGACTGTCGACGGCCCCCCCGACCGATGTCAGCCTGGGGGACGAGCTCCACTTA
GACGGCGAGGACGTGGCGATGGCGCATGCCGACGCGCTAGACGATTTCGATCTGGACATGTTGGGGGACG
GGGATTCCCCGGGTCCGGGATTTACCCCCCACGACTCCGCCCCCTACGGCGCTCTGGATATGGCCGACTT
CGAGTTTGAGCAGATGTTTACCGATGCCCTTGGAATTGACGAGTACGGTGGAGGTACCGGCGGAGGCTCC
GGTGGTGGCTCTATGGTGAGCAAGGGCGAGGAGCTGTTCACCGGGGTGGTGCCCATCCTGGTCGAGCTGG
ACGGCGACGTAAACGGCCACAAGTTCAGCGTGAGGGGCGAGGGCGAGGGCGATGCCACCAACGGCAAGCT
GACCCTGAAGTTCATCTGCACCACCGGCAAGCTGCCCGTGCCCTGGCCCACCCTCGTGACCACCCTGAGC
CACGGCGTGCAGTGCTTCGCCCGCTACCCCGACCACATGAAGCAGCACGACTTCTTCAAGTCCGCCATGC
CCGAAGGCTACGTCCAGGAGCGCACCATCTTCTTCAAGGACGACGGCACCTACAAGACCCGCGCCGAGGT
GAAGTTCGAGGGCGACACCCTAGTGAACCGCATCGAGCTGAAGGGCGTCGACTTCAAGGAGGACGGCAAC
ATCCTGGGGCACAAGCTGGAGTACAACTTCAACAGCCACAACATCTATATCATGGCCGTCAAGCAGAAGA
ACGGCATCAAGGTGAACTTCAAGATCCGCCACAACGTGGAGGACGGCAGCGTGCAGCTCGCCGACCACTA
CCAGCAGAACACCCCCATCGGCGACGGCCCCGTGCTGCTGCCCGACAGCCACTACCTGAGCACCCAGTCC
GTGCTGAGCAAAGACCCCAACGAGAAGCGCGATCACATGGTCCTGCTGGAGTTCCGCACCGCCGCCGGGA
TCACTCTCGGCATGGACGAGCTGTACAAGTAATAGCGGCCGCTCGAGTCTAGAGGGCCCGTTTAAACCCG
CTGATCAGCCTCGACTGTGCCTTCTAGTTGCCAGCCATCTGTTGTTTGCCCCTCCCCCGTGCCTTCCTTG
ACCCTGGAAGGTGCCACTCCCACTGTCCTTTCCTAATAAAATGAGGAAATTGCATCGCATTGTCTGAGTA
GGTGTCATTCTATTCTGGGGGGTGGGGTGGGGCAGGACAGCAAGGGGGAGGATTGGGAAGACAATAGCAG
GCATGCTGGGGATGCGGTGGGCTCTATGGCTTCTGAGGCGGAAAGAACCAGCTGGGGCTCTAGGGGGTAT
CCCC
[124 nt withheld, positions 2805-2928]
C
[91 nt withheld, positions 2930-3020]
A
[49 nt withheld, positions 3022-3070]
CCTTTGACGTTGGAGTCCACGTTCTTT
[37 nt withheld, positions 3098-3134]
ACCCTATCTCGGTCTATTCTTTTGATTTATAAGGGATTTTGCCGATTTCGGCCTATTGGTTAAAAAATGA
GCTGATTTAACAAAAATTTAACGCGAATTAATTCTGTGGAATGTGTGTCAGTTAGGGTGTGGAAAGTCCC
CAGGCTCCCCAGCAGGCAGAAGTATGCAAAGCATGCATCTCAATTAGTCAGCAACCAGGTGTGGAAAGTC
CCCAGGCTCCCCAGCAGGCAGAAGTATGCAAAGCATGCATCTCAATTAGTCAGCAACCATAGTCCCGCCC
CTAACTCCGCCCATCCCGCCCCTAACTCCGCCCAGTTCCGCCCATTCTCCGCCCCATGGCTGACTAATTT
TTTTTATTTATGCAGAGGCCGAGGCCGCCTCTGCCTCTGAGCTATTCCAGAAGTAGTGAGGAGGCTTTTT
TGGAGGCCTAGGCTTTTGCAAAAAGCTCCCGGGAGCTTGTATATCCATTTTCGGATCTGATCAGCACGTG
ATGAAAAAGCCTGAACTCACCGCGACGTCTGTCGAGAAGTTTCTGATCGAAAAGTTCGACAGCGTCTCCG
ACCTGATGCAGCTCTCGGAGGGCGAAGAATCTCGTGCTTTCAGCTTCGATGTAGGAGGGCGTGGATATGT
CCTGCGGGTAAATAGCTGCGCCGATGGTTTCTACAAAGATCGTTATGTTTATCGGCACTTTGCATCGGCC
GCGCTCCCGATTCCGGAAGTGCTTGACATTGGGGAATTCAGCGAGAGCCTGACCTATTGCATCTCCCGCC
GTGCACAGGGTGTCACGTTGCAAGACCTGCCTGAAACCGAACTGCCCGCTGTTCTGCAGCCGGTCGCGGA
GGCCATGGATGCGATCGCTGCGGCCGATCTTAGCCAGACGAGCGGGTTCGGCCCATTCGGACCGCAAGGA
ATCGGTCAATACACTACATGGCGTGATTTCATATGCGCGATTGCTGATCCCCATGTGTATCACTGGCAAA
CTGTGATGGACGACACCGTCAGTGCGTCCGTCGCGCAGGCTCTCGATGAGCTGATGCTTTGGGCCGAGGA
CTGCCCCGAAGTCCGGCACCTCGTGCACGCGGATTTCGGCTCCAACAATGTCCTGACGGACAATGGCCGC
ATAACAGCGGTCATTGACTGGAGCGAGGCGATGTTCGGGGATTCCCAATACGAGGTCGCCAACATCTTCT
TCTGGAGGCCGTGGTTGGCTTGTATGGAGCAGCAGACGCGCTACTTCGAGCGGAGGCATCCGGAGCTTGC
AGGATCGCCGCGGCTCCGGGCGTATATGCTCCGCATTGGTCTTGACCAACTCTATCAGAGCTTGGTTGAC
GGCAATTTCGATGATGCAGCTTGGGCGCAGGGTCGATGCGACGCAATCGTCCGATCCGGAGCCGGGACTG
TCGGGCGTACACAAATCGCCCGCAGAAGCGCGGCCGTCTGGACCGATGGCTGTGTAGAAGTACTCGCCGA
TAGTGGAAACCGACGCCCCAGCACTCGTCCGAGGGCAAAGGAATAGCACGTGCTACGAGATTTCGATTCC
ACCGCCGCCTTCTATGAAAGGTTGGGCTTCGGAATCGTTTTCCGGGACGCCGGCTGGATGATCCTCCAGC
GCGGGGATCTCATGCTGGAGTTCTTCGCCCACCCCAACTTGTTTATTGCAGCTTATAATGGTTACAAATA
AAGCAATAGCATCACAAATTTCACAAATAAAGCATTTTTTTCACTGCATTCTAGTTGTGGTTTGTCCAAA
CTCATCAATGTATCTTATCATGTCTGTATACCGTCGACCTCTAGCTAGAGCTTGGCGTAATCATGGTCAT
AGCTGTTTCCTGTGTGAAATTGTTATCCGCTCACAATTCCACACAACATACGAGCCGGAAGCATAAAGTG
TAAAGCCTGGGGTGCCTAATGAGTGAGCTAACTCACATTAATTGCGTTGCGCTCACTGCCCGCTTTCCAG
TCGGGAAACCTGTCGTGCCAGCTGCATTAATGAATCGGCCAACGCGCGGGGAGAGGCGGTTTGCGTATTG
GGCGCTCTTCCGCTTCCTCGCTCACTGACTCGCTGCGCTCGGTCGTTCGGCTGCGGCGAGCGGTATCAGC
TCACTCAAAGGCGGTAATACGGTTATCCACAGAATCAGGGGATAACGCAGGAAAGAACATGTGAGCAAAA
GGCCAGCAAAAGGCCAGGAACCGTAAAAAGGCCGCGTTGCTGGCGTTTTTCCATAGGCTCCGCCCCCCTG
ACGAGCATCACAAAAATCGACGCTCAAGTCAGAGGTGGCGAAACCCGACAGGACTATAAAGATACCAGGC
GTTTCCCCCTGGAAGCTCCCTCGTGCGCTCTCCTGTTCCGACCCTGCCGCTTACCGGATACCTGTCCGCC
TTTCTCCCTTCGGGAAGCGTGGCGCTTTCTCATAGCTCACGCTGTAGGTATCTCAGTTCGGTGTAGGTCG
TTCGCTCCAAGCTGGGCTGTGTGCACGAACCCCCCGTTCAGCCCGACCGCTGCGCCTTATCCGGTAACTA
TCGTCTTGAGTCCAACCCGGTAAGACACGACTTATCGCCACTGGCAGCAGCCACTGGTAACAGGATTAGC
AGAGCGAGGTATGTAGGCGGTGCTACAGAGTTCTTGAAGTGGTGGCCTAACTACGGCTACACTAGAAGAA
CAGTATTTGGTATCTGCGCTCTGCTGAAGCCAGTTACCTTCGGAAAAAGAGTTGGTAGCTCTTGATCCGG
CAAACAAACCACCGCTGGTAGCGGTGGTTTTTTTGTTTGCAAGCAGCAGATTACGCGCAGAAAAAAAGGA
TCTCAAGAAGATCCTTTGATCTTTTCTACGGGGTCTGACGCTCAGTGGAACGAAAACTCACGTTAAGGGA
TTTTGGTCATGAGATTATCAAAAAGGATCTTCACCTAGATCCTTTTAAATTAAAAATGAAGTTTTAAATC
AATCTAAAGTATATATGAGTAAACTTGGTCTGACAGTTACCAATGCTTAATCAGTGAGGCACCTATCTCA
GCGATCTGTCTATTTCGTTCATCCATAGTTGCCTGACTCCCCGTCGTGTAGATAACTACGATACGGGAGG
GCTTACCATCTGGCCCCAGTGCTGCAATGATACCGCGAGACCCACGCTCACCGGCTCCAGATTTATCAGC
AATAAACCAGCCAGCCGGAAGGGCCGAGCGCAGAAGTGGTCCTGCAACTTTATCCGCCTCCATCCAGTCT
ATTAATTGTTGCCGGGAAGCTAGAGTAAGTAGTTCGCCAGTTAATAGTTTGCGCAACGTTGTTGCCATTG
CTACAGGCATCGTGGTGTCACGCTCGTCGTTTGGTATGGCTTCATTCAGCTCCGGTTCCCAACGATCAAG
GCGAGTTACATGATCCCCCATGTTGTGCAAAAAAGCGGTTAGCTCCTTCGGTCCTCCGATCGTTGTCAGA
AGTAAGTTGGCCGCAGTGTTATCACTCATGGTTATGGCAGCACTGCATAATTCTCTTACTGTCATGCCAT
CCGTAAGATGCTTTTCTGTGACTGGTGAGTACTCAACCAAGTCATTCTGAGAATAGTGTATGCGGCGACC
GAGTTGCTCTTGCCCGGCGTCAATACGGGATAATACCGCGCCACATAGCAGAACTTTAAAAGTGCTCATC
ATTGGAAAACGTTCTTCGGGGCGAAAACTCTCAAGGATCTTACCGCTGTTGAGATCCAGTTCGATGTAAC
CCACTCGTGCACCCAACTGATCTTCAGCATCTTTTACTTTCACCAGCGTTTCTGGGTGAGCAAAAACAGG
AAGGCAAAATGCCGCAAAAAAGGGAATAAGGGCGACACGGAAATGTTGAATACTCATACTCTTCCTTTTT
CAATATTATTGAAGCATTTATCAGGGTTATTGTCTCATGAGCGGATACATATTTGAATGTATTTAGAAAA
ATAAACAAATAGGGGTTCCGCGCACATTTCCCCGAAAAGTGCCACCTGACGTCGACGGATCGGGAGATCT
CCCGATCCCCTATGGTGCACTCTCAGTACAATCTGCTCTGATGCCGCATAGTTAAGCCAGTATCTGCTCC
CTGCTTGTGTGTTGGAGGTCGCTGAGTAGTGCGCGAGCAAAATTTAAGCTACAACAAGGCAAGGCTTGAC
CGACAATTGCATGAAGAATCTGCTTAGGGTTAGGCGTTTTGCGCTGCTTCGCGATGTACGGGCCAGATAT
ACGCGTT
Features (pLannotate 1.2.2; 23 found; start..end, strand, type, name):
      1..380     +  enhancer       CMV enhancer: human cytomegalovirus immediate early enhancer
    381..584     +  promoter       CMV promoter: human cytomegalovirus (CMV) immediate early promoter
    580..613     +  LTR            5' LTR (truncated) (fragment): truncated 5' long terminal repeat (LTR) from HIV-1
    629..647     +  promoter       T7 promoter: promoter for bacteriophage T7 RNA polymerase
    707..724     +  CDS            TEV site (fragment): tobacco etch virus (TEV) protease recognition and cleavage site
    728..1348    +  CDS            tetR: TETR2_ECOLX - Experimental evidence at protein level: Swiss-Prot protein existence level 1. TetR is the repressor of the tetracycline resistance element; its N-terminal region forms a helix-turn-helix structure and binds DNA. Binding of tetracycline to TetR reduces the repressor affinity for the tetracycline resistance gene (tetA) promoter operator sites. From Escherichia coli.
   1499..1731    +  CDS            VP16 AD (fragment): transcriptional activation domain of herpes simplex virus protein VP16 (Triezenberg et al., 1988; Cousens et al., 1989); UL48
   1763..2479    +  CDS            EBFP2: EBFP2 is a basic (constitutively fluorescent) blue fluorescent protein published in 2007, derived from Aequorea victoria. It is reported to be a rapidly-maturing monomer with moderate acid sensitivity.
   2535..2759    +  polyA_signal   bGH poly(A) signal: bovine growth hormone polyadenylation signal
   2763..2784    +  promoter       SV40 promoter (fragment): SV40 enhancer and early promoter
   2805..3233    +  rep_origin     f1 ori (sequence partly withheld): f1 bacteriophage origin of replication; arrow indicates direction of (+) strand synthesis
   3247..3576    +  promoter       SV40 promoter: SV40 enhancer and early promoter
   3625..4650    +  CDS            HygR: aminoglycoside phosphotransferase from E. coli; aph(4)-Ia; confers resistance to hygromycin
   4660..4785    +  CDS            ble (fragment): BLE_KLEPN - Experimental evidence at protein level: Swiss-Prot protein existence level 1. Binding protein with a strong affinity to the bleomycin family of antibiotics. Binds to CL990; an antimitotic-antibiotic compound. From Klebsiella pneumoniae.
   4780..4901    +  polyA_signal   SV40 poly(A) signal: SV40 polyadenylation signal
   4974..4990    -  protein_bind   lac operator: The lac repressor binds to the lac operator to inhibit transcription in E. coli. This inhibition can be relieved by adding lactose or isopropyl-β-D-thiogalactopyranoside (IPTG). lac repressor encoded by lacI
   4998..5028    -  promoter       lac promoter: promoter for the E. coli lac operon
   5043..5064    -  protein_bind   CAP binding site: CAP binding activates transcription in the presence of cAMP. E. coli catabolite activator protein
   5077..5169    -  CDS            lacI (fragment): lac repressor; lacI; The lac repressor binds to the lac operator to inhibit transcription in E. coli. This inhibition can be relieved by adding lactose or isopropyl-β-D-thiogalactopyranoside (IPTG).
   5352..5940    -  rep_origin     ori: high-copy-number ColE1/pMB1/pBR322/pUC origin of replication
   6111..6971    -  CDS            AmpR: β-lactamase; bla; confers resistance to ampicillin, carbenicillin, and related antibiotics
   6972..7076    -  promoter       AmpR promoter: bla
   7135..7187    -  misc_feature   bom (fragment): basis of mobility region from pBR322
