[The description below was written by a language model from this plasmid's Addgene catalogue record and pLannotate feature annotations shown in this document.]
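Description:
tTA_BFP is a mammalian expression plasmid built on the pcDNA3.1 backbone that constitutively produces the tetracycline-controlled transactivator (tTA) fused at its C terminus to a blue fluorescent protein. The synthetic insert, cloned between NheI and NotI sites, is driven by the human CMV immediate-early enhancer and promoter and terminated by the bovine growth hormone polyadenylation signal. A T7 promoter lies upstream of the coding region. The annotation resolves the fusion into its parts: the TetR DNA-binding and tetracycline-responsive domain, a fragment of the herpes simplex virus VP16 activation domain, and a blue fluorescent protein identified as EBFP2. tTA binds tet operator sequences and activates tetracycline-responsive promoters in the absence of tetracycline or doxycycline, so the fused fluorophore lets the amount of transactivator in transfected cells be monitored directly. The record says the tTA sequence was taken from an earlier plasmid, CL-CTIG. The associated work concerns modular extracellular sensor receptors for engineered mammalian cells, and a freely expressed tTA such as this would fit as a reference for reporter activation, although the record does not state that role.

In bacteria the plasmid is maintained at high copy through a ColE1/pUC-type origin with ampicillin selection, and it also carries an f1 origin. A second cassette, driven by the SV40 early promoter and ending in the SV40 polyadenylation signal, provides mammalian selection, but the two sequence records disagree on its marker. The repository's sequencing result (about 7.3 kb) contains a hygromycin resistance gene, matching the catalogue entry. The depositor's sequence (about 7.2 kb, close to the listed total size) instead shows a neomycin resistance gene at that position. The short HIV-1 LTR, TEV site, ble and lacI fragments are likely incidental annotation matches.
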