Addgene plasmid #58854: tTA_BFP
Purpose: Constitutive expression of tTA-EBFP fusion protein (tTA from CL-CTIG, Addgene plasmid 14901)
Depositing lab: Joshua Leonard. Depositing organization: Northwestern University. Publication: Modular Extracellular Sensor Architecture for Engineering Mammalian Cell-based Devices. Daringer NM, Dudek RM, Schwarz KA, Leonard JN. ACS Synth Biol. 2014 Mar 11. 10.1021/sb400128g PubMed 24611683.
Backbone
  Vector backbone: pcDNA3.1
  Backbone size w/o insert (bp): 5412
  Total vector size (bp): 7167
  Vector type: Mammalian Expression
  Selectable markers: Hygromycin
Growth in bacteria
  Bacterial resistance: Ampicillin, 100 μg/mL
  Growth temperature: 37°C
  Growth strain: Top10
  Copy number: High Copy
Gene/Insert
  Gene/Insert name: tTA transcription factor fused to enhanced blue fluorescent protein
  Species: Synthetic
  Insert size (bp): 1755
  Promoter: CMV
  Tag / fusion protein: BFP (C terminal on insert)
  Cloning method: Restriction Enzyme; 5′ cloning site NheI (not destroyed); 3′ cloning site NotI (not destroyed)
  Sequencing primers: 5′ atgtctagattagataaaag; 3′ tagaaggcacagtcgagg
Terms and licenses: Academic/Nonprofit Terms; Industry Terms: Not Available to Industry
How to cite: tTA_BFP was a gift from Joshua Leonard (Addgene plasmid # 58854 ; http://n2t.net/addgene:58854 ; RRID:Addgene_58854)
