>Addgene plasmid #58854 | tTA_BFP | addgene partial sequence | sequence record 97244 | CMV-F 5'-CGCAAATGGGCGGTAGGCGTG-3'
GCAGAGCTCTCTGGCTAACTAGAGAACCCACTGCTTACTGGCTTATCGAAATTAATACGACTCACTATAG
GGAGACCCAAGCTGGCTAGCGTTTAAACTTAAGCTTGGTACCGAGCTCGGATCCGCCGGCGAAAACCTGT
ATTTTCAGCTGATGTCTAGATTAGATAAAAGTAAAGTGATTAACAGCGCATTAGAGCTGCTTAATGAGGT
CGGAATCGAAGGTTTAACAACCCGTAAACTCGCCCAGAAGCTAGGTGTAGAGCAGCCTACATTGTATTGG
CATGTAAAAAATAAGCGGGCTTTGCTCGACGCCTTAGCCATTGAGATGTTAGATAGGCACCATACTCACT
TTTGCCCTTTAGAAGGGGAAAGCTGGCAAGATTTTTTACGTAATAACGCTAAAAGTTTTAGATGTGCTTT
ACTAAGTCATCGCGATGGAGCAAAAGTACATTTAGGTACACGGCCTACAGAAAAACAGTATGAAACTCTC
GAAAATCAATTAGCCTTTTTATGCCAACAAGGTTTTTCACTAGAGAATGCATTATATGCACTCAGCGCTG
TGGGGCATTTTACTTTAGGTTGCGTATTGGAAGATCAAGAGCATCAAGTCGCTAAAGAAGAAAGGGAAAC
ACCTACTACTGATAGTATGCCGCCATTATTACGACAAGCTATCGAATTATTTGATCACCAAGGTGCAGAG
CCAGCCTTCTTATTCGGCCTTGAATTGATCATATGCGGATTAG
