>Addgene plasmid #58854 | tTA_BFP | addgene partial sequence | sequence record 97246 | BGH-rev 5'-TAGAAGGCACAGTCGAGG-3'
GACTCGAGCGGCCGCTATTACTTGTACAGCTCGTCCATGCCGAGAGTGATCCCGGCGGCGGTGCGGAACT
CCAGCAGGACCATGTGATCGCGCTTCTCGTTGGGGTCTTTGCTCAGCACGGACTGGGTGCTCAGGTAGTG
GCTGTCGGGCAGCAGCACGGGGCCGTCGCCGATGGGGGTGTTCTGCTGGTAGTGGTCGGCGAGCTGCACG
CTGCCGTCCTCCACGTTGTGGCGGATCTTGAAGTTCACCTTGATGCCGTTCTTCTGCTTGACGGCCATGA
TATAGATGTTGTGGCTGTTGAAGTTGTACTCCAGCTTGTGCCCCAGGATGTTGCCGTCCTCCTTGAAGTC
GACGCCCTTCAGCTCGATGCGGTTCACTAGGGTGTCGCCCTCGAACTTCACCTCGGCGCGGGTCTTGTAG
GTGCCGTCGTCCTTGAAGAAGATGGTGCGCTCCTGGACGTAGCCTTCGGGCATGGCGGACTTGAAGAAGT
CGTGCTGCTTCATGTGGTCGGGGTAGCGGGCGAAGCACTGCACGCCGTGGCTCAGGGTGGTCACGAGGGT
GGGCCAGGGCACGGGCAGCTTGCCGGTGGTGCAGATGAACTTCAGGGTCAGCTTGCCGTTGGTGGCATCG
CCCTCGCCCTCGCCCCTCACGCTGAACTTGTGGCCGTTTACGTCGCCGTCCAGCTCGACCAGGATGGGCA
CCACCCCGGTGAACAGCTCCTCGCCCTTGCTCACCATAGAGCCACCACCGGAGCCTCCGCCGGTACCTCC
ACCGTACTCGTCAATTCCAAGGGCATCGGTAAACATCTGCTC
