>Addgene plasmid #58854 | tTA_BFP | addgene partial sequence | sequence record 97250 | TetR-F1 5'-TTGATCACCAAGGTGCAGAG-3'
TTGATCATATGCGGATTAGAAAAACAACTTAAATGTGAAAGTGGGTCCGCGTACAGCCGCGCGCGTACGA
AAAACAATTACGGGTCTACCATCGAGGGCCTGCTCGATCTCCCGGACGACGACGCCCCCGAAGAGGCGGG
GCTGGCGGCTCCGCGCCTGTCCTTTCTCCCCGCGGGACACACGCGCAGACTGTCGACGGCCCCCCCGACC
GATGTCAGCCTGGGGGACGAGCTCCACTTAGACGGCGAGGACGTGGCGATGGCGCATGCCGACGCGCTAG
ACGATTTCGATCTGGACATGTTGGGGGACGGGGATTCCCCGGGTCCGGGATTTACCCCCCACGACTCCGC
CCCCTACGGCGCTCTGGATATGGCCGACTTCGAGTTTGAGCAGATGTTTACCGATGCCCTTGGAATTGAC
GAGTACGGTGGAGGTACCGGCGGAGGCTCCGGTGGTGGCTCTATGGTGAGCAAGGGCGAGGAGCTGTTCA
CCGGGGTGGTGCCCATCCTGGTCGAGCTGGACGGCGACGTAAACGGCCACAAGTTCAGCGTGAGGGGCGA
GGGCGAGGGCGATGCCACCAACGGCAAGCTGACCCTGAAGTTCATCTGCACCACCGGCAAGCTGCCCGTG
CCCTGGCCCACCCTCGTGACCACCCTGAGCCACGGCGTGCAGTGCTTCGCCCGCTACCCCGACCACATGA
AGCAGCACGACTTCTTCAAGTCCGCCATGCCCGAAGGCTACGTCCAGGAGCGCACCATCTTCTTCAAGGA
CGACGGCACCTACAAGACCCGCGCCGAGGTGAAGTTCGAGGGCGACACCCTAGTGAACCGCATCGAGCTG
